>Addgene plasmid #239985 | pTol2-atp6v0cb-KALTA4 | addgene full sequence | sequence record 476626 | Addgene NGS Result
GAAGATCCTTTGATCTTTTCTACGGGGTCTGACGCTCAGTGGAACGAAAACTCACGTTAAGGGATTTTGG
TCATGAGATTATCAAAAAGGATCTTCACCTAGATCCTTTTAAATTAAAAATGAAGTTTTAAATCAATCTA
AAGTATATATGAGTAAACTTGGTCTGACAGTTACCAATGCTTAATCAGTGAGGCACCTATCTCAGCGATC
TGTCTATTTCGTTCATCCATAGTTGCCTGACTCCCCGTCGTGTAGATAACTACGATACGGGAGGGCTTAC
CATCTGGCCCCAGTGCTGCAATGATACCGCGAGACCCACGCTCACCGGCTCCAGATTTATCAGCAATAAA
CCAGCCAGCCGGAAGGGCCGAGCGCAGAAGTGGTCCTGCAACTTTATCCGCCTCCATCCAGTCTATTAAT
TGTTGCCGGGAAGCTAGAGTAAGTAGTTCGCCAGTTAATAGTTTGCGCAACGTTGTTGCCATTGCTACAG
GCATCGTGGTGTCACGCTCGTCGTTTGGTATGGCTTCATTCAGCTCCGGTTCCCAACGATCAAGGCGAGT
TACATGATCCCCCATGTTGTGCAAAAAAGCGGTTAGCTCCTTCGGTCCTCCGATCGTTGTCAGAAGTAAG
TTGGCCGCAGTGTTATCACTCATGGTTATGGCAGCACTGCATAATTCTCTTACTGTCATGCCATCCGTAA
GATGCTTTTCTGTGACTGGTGAGTACTCAACCAAGTCATTCTGAGAATAGTGTATGCGGCGACCGAGTTG
CTCTTGCCCGGCGTCAATACGGGATAATACCGCGCCACATAGCAGAACTTTAAAAGTGCTCATCATTGGA
AAACGTTCTTCGGGGCGAAAACTCTCAAGGATCTTACCGCTGTTGAGATCCAGTTCGATGTAACCCACTC
GTGCACCCAACTGATCTTCAGCATCTTTTACTTTCACCAGCGTTTCTGGGTGAGCAAAAACAGGAAGGCA
AAATGCCGCAAAAAAGGGAATAAGGGCGACACGGAAATGTTGAATACTCATACTCTTCCTTTTTCAATAT
TATTGAAGCATTTATCAGGGTTATTGTCTCATGAGCGGATACATATTTGAATGTATTTAGAAAAATAAAC
AAATAGGGGTTCCGCGCACATTTCCCCGAAAAGTGCCACCTAAATTGTAAGCGTTAATATTTTGTTAAAA
TTCGCGTTAAATTTTTGTTAAATCAGCTCATTTTTTAACCAATAGGCCGAAATCGGCAAAATCCCTTATA
AATCAAAAGAATAGACCGAGATAGGGT
[37 nt withheld, positions 1288-1324]
AAAGAACGTGGACTCCAACGTCAAAGG
[49 nt withheld, positions 1352-1400]
T
[91 nt withheld, positions 1402-1492]
G
[124 nt withheld, positions 1494-1617]
CCCATTCGCCATTCAGGCTGCGCAACTGTTGGGAAGGGCGATCGGTGCGGGCCTCTTCGCTATTACGCCA
GCTGGCGAAAGGGGGATGTGCTGCAAGGCGATTAAGTTGGGTAACGCCAGGGTTTTCCCAGTCACGACGT
TGTAAAACGACGGCCAGTGAGCGCGCGTAATACGACTCACTATAGGGCGAATTGGGTACCAAATAGTAGG
AATTACCCACCTGTACAAGTGCTGAAAACTTGGATGAATAAGCCCGTTTGCCATTTTCTACTGCTATTTT
AAATCTTTTCTGTATTTGTCTGCATTTGTCTTTACCCTTGAATAAATGTTTTAGTTGTTTTTTTTCAATT
ATGACTGTGTTTAACAGACATTATTACAATAATATGTAATAGTAGTACACACTATTATTATGTAATAGTA
CTTGTTGACTGTATTTGAGAACTGGACCGAGTGAGTGTTACGTCACCCATTCAAAATGACTTACTTCTGG
CTCCAACAAAATGAAGTTAATTCAGTTGCCATTTTTCACTGTATGGACATCGCCGTGTTGGAGCTAGACG
TTGCCAATAAGCAAGAAAGAGCCGAGATGCGTCGAGTCTGAGTCACCGTTCCTATGGCAACCCCTCTAAC
CAATCAGAAGTAAGCTTGTTGGAAGTCCACAGCCTACCACTTGAAAGCGGGCTGCACAAAATCTGTCAAA
CGTTTTGAACGTTGGATGTGAGAGCACATACTTTTATTAAGGCATCTGGTTGGTCAGTTTATAATATCAA
CAACTTGGGCTACAGAAAAGAAAAGTTATTACAGAAATTATGATTAACAAGTACATGTTAAATAAAGATT
TTAATATGAATGCCACCACTGGAGCATTCATGCCATTTGGAGCTTCTTCCTGTTTGGATCACTAGAAGGA
GGAGGTCACTCATTACAGTTCTCATATACAGTCGTTGGTTGGTTGGTTGGTTGGTAGATTGATTGATTGA
TTGATTGATTGATTGATTGATTGATTGATTGATTGATTGATTGATTGATTGATTGATTGATTGGTAGTCA
AAATAAGAAATAATTTCCACAGATTCATTACAGAAATGATTAAATGCATACATAAAAAACTGGGGGGGGG
GGGGGATACAACAACACACTTAAGTCACATTTGCCTACGTAAAGAAAAGTAAAGAAAATCAATAGCTATA
TTTTACATCTCCTTTTTTTGCTGTCTTTTAATTAGCCTTGTTTTGCTGTTATCTTGATTGAAACTGTAAC
TTCTTCACCTGCTTCTTTTCTTTGTAGGTTTTGCCAGCCCAGAAACAGGCATGGCTGTGCAAGGCCAGAG
CACCATGCACAATGCGCTGCATGTCTTCATGAACGGCTCAATGTCCTCAGTCCAGGGCTCAGCCAACGAC
CCCATCTTCCTCCTTCACCATGCTTTCATTGACAGGTAACAAACACGTCATGACATTAGACTGCACAGTT
TTTGACAAAGTTCATACAATCTGTTGTTTATAGCTGCTACAATTAGTGAAGTTTGTGAATGTACTTGGAT
GAGCAGCGAAAGATCAATTGAGATCAATTGTTAGAGTTTGGTTGCCCTGCAGAGCAAAGAACAAAAAATA
ATCTGGTGGCTTTACTGCGTGAGGTTATTATTGGTGGAATAGAAACACAAAACATAATTGCATTTATTTG
TTTAATTTTTTATCTTATCTTAACTTTCATCTTGCATATTTGTTTCTTACATCATTTCTAGCATCTTTGA
GCGCTGGCTAAGAACTCATCAGCCTCCCCGGTCCATCTACCCACGTACCAATGCACCAATTGGCCACAAT
GACGGCTACTACATGGTGCCATTCCTTCCTCTTTATAGGAATGGAGACTACCTCCTGTCCAACAATGCTC
TTGGATACGAGTACGCCTACCTGTTGGACCCAGGTCATTGCACAACACCAGAAATGCCCTCTGATCTGCA
AAAGACGTGAATAATCTGTTCAGACACCCATATGCACTCTGTTCCACACAGGTCAGAGGTTTGTCCAGGA
GTTCTTGACAGAGGTGTAAAAAGTACTCAAAAATTTTACTCAAGTGAAAGTACAAGTACTTAGGGAAAAT
TTTACTCAATTAAAAGTAAAAGTATCTGGCTAGAATCTTACTTGAGTAAAAGTAAAAAAGTACTCCATTA
AAATTGTACTTGAGTATTAAGGAAGTAAAAGTAAAAGCAAGAAAGAAAACTAGAGATTCTTGTTTAAGCT
TTTAATCTCAAAAAACATTAAATGAAATGCATACAAGGTTTTATCCTGCTTTAGAACTGTTTGTATTTAA
TTATCAAACTATAAGACAGACAATCTAATGCCAGTACACGCTACTCAAAGTTGTAAAACCTCAGATTTAA
CTTCAGTAGAAGCTGATTCTCAAAATTGTTAGTGTCAAGCCTAGCTCTTTTGGGGCTGAAAAGCAATCCT
GCAGTGCTGAAAAGCCTCTCACAGGCAGCCGATGCGGGAAGAGGTGTATTAGTCTTGATAGAGAGGCTGC
AAATAGCAGGAAACGTGAGCAGAGACTCCCTGGTGTCTGAAACACAGGCCAGATGGGCCATTCGTACGCT
TAATTTCGTATAGGGATAACAGGGTAATGATCTAGGCACATTCAGATGGTCGGGTCAGAGTTTGGTGTAA
GCAACATGTAAGCATGGATCCATCCTGCCTTGTATCAGCGGTTCAGGCTGGAGGTGGTGTAATGGTGTGG
GGGAGATTTTCTTGGCACACTTTGGGTCCATTAGTACCAATTAAGCATCGTGTCAACGCCACAGACTACC
CTAATGTTGTTGCTGACCATGTCCATCCCTTTATGACCACAGTGTACACATCTCCTGATGGCTGCTTCCA
GCAGGATAACGCACCATGTTATAAAGTACAAATCATCTCAGACTGGTTTCTTGAACATGACAACGAGTTC
ACTGTACTCAAATGGCCTCCACAGTCATCAGAGCTCAATCCAATAGAGCACTTTTGGGATGTGGTTGAAT
GGGAGATTGGCATCATGAATGTGCAGCCGACAAATCTGCAGCAACTGTGTGATGCTATCATGTTAATATG
GAGCAAAATCTCTGAGGAATATTTCCAGTATCTTGTTAAATCTTGCCACAAAGGATTAAAGTAGTTCTGA
ATGCAAAATGGGGCCCAACCCGGTACTAGTAAGGTGTACCTAATAAAGTGGCCAGTGAGTGTATGCATAA
ATTGATTCATGTGCCAATATCTAAACATCATTAAATCGAGAAGCGTTTTCTACACAAGCATAAAATATTG
GTCCCACTTTATATTAAGTGGCCTTAACTAATATGTACTTACATAGGAATTAATAGTTTGTTACAATGCA
CTTGTTGTGTAAATACATGTATTTACTGTGTACTTATACTTGATTAAATACATGTATGTAATTACATCTA
TAATTAACTTTTGTAATTACATTTGTAAATACACTGTTGACCATCCCTTACACCTTAACCTACCCTTAAA
CCTACCCATGCCAACAAACCTGTTCATAACCCAACCTCTATTCCAACTCAAAAGCACCAGAAGTGTTCTC
AAATACATTATAAACACAGTAAGTACATTGTATTTATTTTTTTATGTAAGTACATAGTAGTTAGGGACAC
TTAATATAAAGTGGGACCAAAATATTTTCTTGTTTTAAAAAATAATTTAAATTATGAATGATTTAATAAT
CTGCCAGTGGGGTAAGCAAAATAATCGTATGTCAAATGGAAAAACTCAACTTTTTTTGCATGCTGTAAGG
AAAAAACTCACTTAATTTTGACGTATTATTTCTTAAAACCCAACCTTGTCTGGAAAATGCTGCTCGATTT
AGGGATTTTTAGATATTTGGACCAGAAACTACACTAAATATCTAAGTAAGAGAAGCATTTATTGCAGTGT
ACTCAATTGAGAAAAATCCCTGTTAATACATCTCTTCAATATTAACGTCATATCAAAACTATAGTTCTAT
TACTGTAATTTAATATAATACATTATTTATGAAACACAAAACAACCTATGGTTTCCCAGTACTGGGTTGC
GGCTGGTAGGGCATCCACTGTGTAAAACATGCTGGATAAGTTGGCGGTTCATTCCACTGTGGCGACCCCT
GATGAATAAAGGGACTAAGCAGAAGGAAAATTAATGAAGACAATAAAAGTTGACCAAGAACACAAAGTAA
AAAGGCTCTCAGATTAATCAGTAAGGTCAGCTTTACAACTGTACCCTGCACTAAAATCTGAGAAATTCTC
AATCACACGCGCGCCTGTCATTTGACCTTTATGATGCAGATTTTCCCTTTGGCTAAATGAGACCAGACTA
ATTGATCTCTCCTCGTGTGTCCTGAACAACCATGTCTACCATGCTGACATAAACACCGCATAATTACTCA
CAATTATTTGCATTAAAAATACACTTTTGTTTATTTGATGCATTATTGACTGGGAATAAAATATGCATTA
ACCAACCATCTAATAAACACCCCACCTGGCTTTATCTCATGTTTATTCATATTTTTTTGTGAATATTCTT
AAATTCTTGCTGACATGAGCCGGTGGGCGTGGCTTGCGCTTGACGTCACTGGTCAGAATGACCTTCATCT
CGGGAATCCTCATCCGCTGCATCACACTTTACTGCGTGGCTGACATAATATCTCTTATATGATAAAGAAG
CTACATTATAATGTGATGTTGATCATCTGAGGCCTATATTAGATACGTTAGATAACGTTTGAAAGACCAA
ATGAGTTTTCTTAATGATATATCATCGAATGCAGTGTGATAGTATAATCATGTACGCCCTTACAAACAGT
ACTTCATGTTAAAATGCTGACACTATGGAAAAATATTAAATAAATGTATTATACATACAATTCGGTATTA
ATATTATACATAAATGGCGCATGTTGATATATTTTAGTGCACACGTTCTTAATATATCTAGGAAATAATT
TATTATAAGTTACATAATGCTTAAAACCTTCTAATCTCTTTAAAATATATTTAACACATCGATTTCTCCC
ATTATTTTACATTATTTATGAAGGAAAACAGTGTTATATGTGTATCTGGTGTAGAATATACGTGCTGCAA
TGATTTTTAGAGCATGATTAAATGATTTAAATGAAAGTAATACGAAACTAGTATGTTCACACCCAGATTA
CAAACGCACGATGTTTTATTCTAAGGGTTTAAACATCTTCAGTATTAAAGGGAAAGCCCGCAGCGGAGCG
CACTAAACTCGCTACAAATGGGGGAGCCCCGAAATCAAATACCCTCTGAAATACTGTTAGCATTGCACGT
AAATGCTTCATTATATTTGTTTTACAATGTTTATCCATGTCATGTTCGTTCCATGACTCGAATAGAAGCA
GTATACCAGCGCATCCCTGTTTTTCTCGATCTCCTCCCCCTTTCAGGAGTCGGATGGGATTTTCTTCACG
GTGTGTCAGGTGACGTTTTCGGCCATTTTGTACCGCAGATTCATCCTACAGGATCCGTTACGAGCAGTTT
CCATCATTTCACCGGGGTTTATTAAAACCATTGGTCCATAGCGAAAGCTTTACCCTAATAGACAAATACC
CGTTAGTCTATACGCCTTCGCTCGTGTCCAGCAGTGTAAGTTCGGTGTTACTGGGTTTTGAGGTGAAATT
AGAGGAATAATGAAACTGCTCTCATCCATCGAGCAAGCCTGCGACATTTGTCGGCTTAAGAAGCTGAAAT
GCTCCAAGGAAAAGCCGAAATGTGCCAAATGCCTGAAGAACAATTGGGAATGTCGTTACTCTCCCAAAAC
CAAGCGAAGTCCACTCACAAGGGCTCATCTGACCGAAGTGGAGAGCAGGCTAGAGAGACTGGAACAACTC
TTTTTGCTCATCTTCCCTAGAGAGGACCTTGACATGATCCTCAAGATGGATTCTCTCCAGGATATTAAAG
CCCTTTTGACTGGCTTATTCGTCCAGGACAATGTGAACAAAGACGCTGTGACAGACCGATTGGCAAGTGT
CGAGACCGATATGCCTCTGACACTGAGACAGCACAGAATCAGCGCTACTTCCTCAAGCGAAGAGTCTTCT
AACAAGGGACAGAGACAGCTGACTGTTTCGAGCAGGTCGACCCCGTCCCCGGCCGACGCCCTGGACGACG
GCGACCTGGACATGCTGCCTGCTGATGCTCTCGATGATTTCGATCTGGATATGCTCCCGGCCGACGCCCT
GGACGACTACGACCTGGACATCCTCCCGGGTAACTAACAAACTCGAGAAAGCTAGCAAACCATGGTACGA
TGATGATCCAGACATGATAAGATACATTGATGAGTTTGGACAAACCACAACTAGAATGCAGTGAAAAAAA
TGCTTTATTTGTGAAATTTGTGATGCTATTGCTTTATTTGTAACCATTATAAGCTGCAATAAACAAGTTA
ACAACAACAATTGCATTCATTTTATGTTTCAGGTTCAGGGGGAGGTGTGGGAGGTTTTTTAAAGCAAGTA
AAACCTCTACAAATGTGGTATGGCTGATTATGATCCTCTAGATCAGATCTCTTGTTTATTGCAGCTTATA
ATGGTTACAAATAAAGCAATAGCATCACAAATTTCACAAATAAAGCATTTTTTTCACTGCATTCTAGTTG
TGGTTTGTCCAAACTCATCAATGTATCTTATCATGTCTGGATCTACGTAATACGACTCACTATAGTTCTA
GAGGCTCGAGAGGGGCCGCTTTACTTGTACAGCTCGTCCATGCCGAGAGTGATCCCGGCGGCGGTCACGA
ACTCCAGCAGGACCATGTGATCGCGCTTCTCGTTGGGGTCTTTGCTCAGGGCGGACTGGGTGCTCAGGTA
GTGGTTGTCGGGCAGCAGCACGGGGCCGTCGCCGATGGGGGTGTTCTGCTGGTAGTGGTCGGCGAGCTGC
ACGCTGCCGTCCTCGATGTTGTGGCGGATCTTGAAGTTCACCTTGATGCCGTTCTTCTGCTTGTCGGCCA
TGATATAGACGTTGTGGCTGTTGTAGTTGTACTCCAGCTTGTGCCCCAGGATGTTGCCGTCCTCCTTGAA
GTCGATGCCCTTCAGCTCGATGCGGTTCACCAGGGTGTCGCCCTCGAACTTCACCTCGGCGCGGGTCTTG
TAGTTGCCGTCGTCCTTGAAGAAGATGGTGCGCTCCTGGACGTAGCCTTCGGGCATGGCGGACTTGAAGA
AGTCGTGCTGCTTCATGTGGTCGGGGTAGCGGCTGAAGCACTGCACGCCGTAGGTCAGGGTGGTCACGAG
GGTGGGCCAGGGCACGGGCAGCTTGCCGGTGGTGCAGATGAACTTCAGGGTCAGCTTGCCGTAGGTGGCA
TCGCCCTCGCCCTCGCCGGACACGCTGAACTTGTGGCCGTTTACGTCGCCGTCCAGCTCGACCAGGATGG
GCACCACCCCGGTGAACAGCTCCTCGCCCTTGCTCACCATGGTCACTGTCTGCTTTGCTGTTGGTCTGGG
CTCCTGGGTCACTGGCTTACTAATGGAGTCTTTATGTATGAGGACTCTTATCAATTGTTCTTCTATAAAG
GTCTGCAGTGTTTCTGTTCGTCCCCTACATGGACACCCAGAGCCTCCTAAATACAGGAGCCCTGATAACT
GCACAAGTGCTCAGATTCCAGCAGGGTGGAAAATGAGATAAAGTGTGCAGATGGGGAGGGGGACGTGAAT
GAGAGATTTGAGGGATGAAAAGGATGGATGAACGCATTGAAAATAGCCCCTTTCACAAAATAATACCAGT
AAATTGTCATATAATTAATGACCAGACCTTTACCTGTAAATGATGTGATGTTCATATACAGAAGAATGCC
AACAATTTACAGATGATTTTACAAATTCTTAATTTTCCTTTTCTAAATGGATTTGTTCACACATTATCTC
TTCAAAGCAATTGAATTTTCTGGAAAAGATTGGCTGTGTGTGTAAAAGGTGCTACTGAGGAATTTAATGT
GACATGGAATGAAGCAAACAGCAGCCTAAGACAGGATGGCAGGAAAAATGTCACATGTTTAAAATAAGAG
TGAAACCAACGACCTGGACTTATAGAGACTGTGTGTCCTTAGGCAAAGCTCTTGTACAAACAGTGCTTGT
GACTGTGAAATTCGGGGTTTGCCTGGATTGTGTTAAATGTGTGCTTGGATGTATCATAAAAAAGAATCGG
TTCTCTGTATTTGACATTTTCTGTAATTTATCTAAAGTTACAACTGGCTATGCCTGATTTTTATCACTAT
TGAATCAATCATTTTAAAGAATGTTAAGTCTGCTGATTTGGAGAGCTCATTTACATTTATTTTGAATGTC
TCTTATTTAACACAACTGATTTAAGCTTTAGATCTAATCTGATCATTCAGGCGCGCCAACACGTGAATAC
CACGCGAGGCCTTAGGGATAACAGGGTAATACGCGTGATCTGCGAAGATACGGCCACGGGTGCTCTTGAT
CCTGTGGCTGATTTTGGACTGTGCTGCTCGCAGCTGCTGATGAATCACATACTTCCTCCATTTTCTTCCA
CTGATTGACTGTTATAATTTCCCTAATTTCCAGGTCAAGGTGCTGTGCATTGTGGTAATAGATGTGACAT
GACGTCACTTCCAAAGGACCAATGAACATGTCTGACCAATTTCATATAATGTGAAAACGATTTTCATAGG
CAGAATAAATAACATTTAAATTAAACTGGGCATCAGCGCAATTCAATTGGTTTGGTAATAGCAAGGGAAA
ATAGAATGAAGTGATCTCCAAAAAATAAGTACTTTTTGACTGTAAATAAAATTGTAAGGAGTAAAAAGTA
CTTTTTTTTCTAAAAAAATGTAATTAAGTAAAAGTAAAAGTATTGATTTTTAATTGTACTCAAGTAAAGT
AAAAATCCCCAAAAATAATACTTAAGTACAGTAATCAAGTAAAATTACTCAAGTACTTTACACCTCTGGT
TCTTGACCCCCTACCTTCAGCAAGCCCAGCAGATCCACTAGTTCTAGAGCTCGACGATGTAGGTCACGGT
CTCGAAGCCGCGGTGCGGGTGCCAGGGCGTGCCCTTGGGCTCCCCGGGCGCGTACTCCACCTCACCCATC
TGGTCCATCTGATGAACGGGCCACCGCGGTGGAGCTCCAGCTTTTGTTCCCTTTAGTGAGGGTTAATTGC
GCGCTTGGCGTAATCATGGTCATAGCTGTTTCCTGTGTGAAATTGTTATCCGCTCACAATTCCACACAAC
ATACGAGCCGGAAGCATAAAGTGTAAAGCCTGGGGTGCCTAATGAGTGAGCTAACTCACATTAATTGCGT
TGCGCTCACTGCCCGCTTTCCAGTCGGGAAACCTGTCGTGCCAGCTGCATTAATGAATCGGCCAACGCGC
GGGGAGAGGCGGTTTGCGTATTGGGCGCTCTTCCGCTTCCTCGCTCACTGACTCGCTGCGCTCGGTCGTT
CGGCTGCGGCGAGCGGTATCAGCTCACTCAAAGGCGGTAATACGGTTATCCACAGAATCAGGGGATAACG
CAGGAAAGAACATGTGAGCAAAAGGCCAGCAAAAGGCCAGGAACCGTAAAAAGGCCGCGTTGCTGGCGTT
TTTCCATAGGCTCCGCCCCCCTGACGAGCATCACAAAAATCGACGCTCAAGTCAGAGGTGGCGAAACCCG
ACAGGACTATAAAGATACCAGGCGTTTCCCCCTGGAAGCTCCCTCGTGCGCTCTCCTGTTCCGACCCTGC
CGCTTACCGGATACCTGTCCGCCTTTCTCCCTTCGGGAAGCGTGGCGCTTTCTCATAGCTCACGCTGTAG
GTATCTCAGTTCGGTGTAGGTCGTTCGCTCCAAGCTGGGCTGTGTGCACGAACCCCCCGTTCAGCCCGAC
CGCTGCGCCTTATCCGGTAACTATCGTCTTGAGTCCAACCCGGTAAGACACGACTTATCGCCACTGGCAG
CAGCCACTGGTAACAGGATTAGCAGAGCGAGGTATGTAGGCGGTGCTACAGAGTTCTTGAAGTGGTGGCC
TAACTACGGCTACACTAGAAGAACAGTATTTGGTATCTGCGCTCTGCTGAAGCCAGTTACCTTCGGAAAA
AGAGTTGGTAGCTCTTGATCCGGCAAACAAACCACCGCTGGTAGCGGTGGTTTTTTTGTTTGCAAGCAGC
AGATTACGCGCAGAAAAAAAGGATCTCAA
Features (pLannotate 1.2.2; 21 found; start..end, strand, type, name):
    171..1031    -  CDS            AmpR: β-lactamase; bla; confers resistance to ampicillin, carbenicillin, and related antibiotics
   1032..1136    -  promoter       AmpR promoter: bla
   1189..1617    -  rep_origin     f1 ori (sequence partly withheld): f1 bacteriophage origin of replication; arrow indicates direction of (+) strand synthesis
   1622..1777    -  CDS            lacZα (fragment): LacZα fragment of β-galactosidase; lacZ fragment
   1785..1803    +  promoter       T7 promoter: promoter for bacteriophage T7 RNA polymerase
   2904..3545    +  CDS            tyr (fragment): TYRO_ORYLA - Also known as tyro. Experimental evidence at transcript level: Swiss-Prot protein existence level 2. This is a copper-containing oxidase that functions in the formation of pigments such as melanins and other polyphenolic compounds. From Oryzias latipes (Japanese rice fish) (Japanese killifish).
   7297..7737    +  CDS            GAL4 (fragment): GAL4_YEAST - Experimental evidence at protein level: Swiss-Prot protein existence level 1. This protein is a positive regulator for the gene expression of the galactose-induced genes such as GAL1, GAL2, GAL7, GAL10, and MEL1 which code for the enzymes used to convert galactose to glucose. It recognizes a 17 base pair sequence in (5'-CGGRNNRCYNYNCNCCG-3') the upstream activating sequence (UAS-G) of these genes. From Saccharomyces cerevisiae (strain ATCC 204508 / S288c) (Baker's yeast).
   7922..8056    -  polyA_signal   SV40 poly(A) signal: SV40 polyadenylation signal
   8079..8162    -  CDS            large T antigen (fragment): large T antigen from SV40 (simian virus 40)
   8178..8310    +  polyA_signal   SV40 poly(A) signal: SV40 polyadenylation signal
   8315..8332    +  promoter       T7 promoter (fragment): promoter for bacteriophage T7 RNA polymerase
   8358..9077    -  CDS            EGFP: the original enhanced GFP (Yang et al., 1996) mammalian codon-optimized
  10609..10627   -  misc_feature   MCS (fragment): pBluescript multiple cloning site
  10648..10717   +  protein_bind   attB: attB site for the φC31 integrase (Groth et al., 2000) phage φC31 integrase
  10737..10754   -  misc_feature   MCS (fragment): pBluescript multiple cloning site
  10767..10785   -  promoter       T3 promoter: promoter for bacteriophage T3 RNA polymerase
  10828..10850   -  protein_bind   lac operator (fragment): The lac repressor binds to the lac operator to inhibit transcription in E. coli. This inhibition can be relieved by adding lactose or isopropyl-β-D-thiogalactopyranoside (IPTG). lac repressor encoded by lacI
  10854..10884   -  promoter       lac promoter: promoter for the E. coli lac operon
  10899..10920   -  protein_bind   CAP binding site: CAP binding activates transcription in the presence of cAMP. E. coli catabolite activator protein
  10933..11025   -  CDS            lacI (fragment): lac repressor; lacI; The lac repressor binds to the lac operator to inhibit transcription in E. coli. This inhibition can be relieved by adding lactose or isopropyl-β-D-thiogalactopyranoside (IPTG).
  11208..11796   -  rep_origin     ori: high-copy-number ColE1/pMB1/pBR322/pUC origin of replication
