[The description below was written by a language model from this plasmid's Addgene catalogue record and pLannotate feature annotations shown in this document.]
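Description:
pTol2-atp6v0cb-KALTA4 is a zebrafish transgenesis plasmid of about 11.8 kb, built by Gibson assembly on the pTol2-myl7(cmlc2):GFP backbone and catalogued as Tol2/phiC31 compatible. The bacterial portion is pBluescript-like: a high-copy ColE1/pUC origin, an ampicillin resistance gene (β-lactamase) with its own promoter, an f1 origin, remnants of lacZα and the lac promoter/operator region, and flanking T7 and T3 promoters. A φC31 attB site is annotated next to the residual multiple cloning site, consistent with the option of integrase-mediated insertion into a genomic attP landing site as an alternative to random Tol2 transposition. The Tol2 arms themselves are not called out in the automated feature table. A hit to medaka tyrosinase lies between the T7 promoter and the insert region; it may reflect Tol2-associated sequence, since Tol2 was originally found in the medaka tyrosinase locus, but the record does not confirm this.

The payload consists of two expression units. The first places KalTA4, a Gal4-derived transcriptional activator (the annotation detects the yeast GAL4 DNA-binding portion), under the zebrafish atp6v0cb promoter, followed by an SV40 polyadenylation signal. The promoter is not annotated, but probably occupies the large unannotated stretch upstream of the GAL4 fragment. The second unit, in the opposite orientation, expresses EGFP from the cardiac myl7 (cmlc2) promoter with its own SV40 poly(A), giving a green-heart marker for identifying transgenic embryos. The resulting driver lines would activate UAS-linked responder transgenes wherever atp6v0cb is active. The associated publication concerns how the genomic context of transgene insertion can affect zebrafish neurodevelopment.
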