Addgene plasmid #239985: pTol2-atp6v0cb-KALTA4
Purpose: Expresses GAL4 under control of the atp6v0cb promoter
Depositing lab: Summer Thyme. Publication: Genetic context of transgene insertion can influence neurodevelopment in zebrafish. Moyer AJ, Barcus A, Capps MES, Chrabasz JA, Lalonde RL, Mosimann C, Thyme SB. bioRxiv [Preprint]. 2025 Mar 5:2025.02.28.640904. doi: 10.1101/2025.02.28.640904. PubMed 40093151.
Backbone
  Vector backbone: pTol2-myl7(cmlc2):GFP
  Total vector size (bp): 11797
  Vector type: Zebrafish Tol2/phiC31 compatible
Growth in bacteria
  Bacterial resistance: Ampicillin, 100 μg/mL
  Growth temperature: 37°C
  Growth strain: DH5alpha
  Copy number: High Copy
Gene/Insert 1
  Gene/Insert name: KALTA4 (alt name: GAL4)
  Promoter: atp6v0cb
  Cloning method: Gibson Cloning
  Sequencing primers: 5′ atp6v0cb
Gene/Insert 2
  Gene/Insert name: EGFP
  Promoter: myl7
  Cloning method: Gibson Cloning
  Sequencing primers: 5′ myl7
Terms and licenses: Academic/Nonprofit Terms; Industry Terms: Not Available to Industry
How to cite: pTol2-atp6v0cb-KALTA4 was a gift from Summer Thyme (Addgene plasmid # 239985 ; http://n2t.net/addgene:239985 ; RRID:Addgene_239985)
